Addgene plasmid #40754: pGP-CMV-GCaMP6m
Purpose: Mammalian expression of ultrasensitive protein calcium sensor
Depositing lab: Douglas Kim & GENIE Project. Depositing organization: HHMI, Janelia Research Campus. Publication: Ultrasensitive fluorescent proteins for imaging neuronal activity. Chen TW, Wardill TJ, Sun Y, Pulver SR, Renninger SL, Baohan A, Schreiter ER, Kerr RA, Orger MB, Jayaraman V, Looger LL, Svoboda K, Kim DS. Nature. 2013 Jul 18;499(7458):295-300. doi: 10.1038/nature12354. PubMed 23868258.
Backbone
  Vector backbone: pEGFP-N1
  Backbone manufacturer: Clontech
  Backbone size w/o insert (bp): 3955
  Total vector size (bp): 5308
  Vector type: Mammalian Expression
  Selectable markers: Neomycin (select with G418)
Growth in bacteria
  Bacterial resistance: Kanamycin, 50 μg/mL
  Growth temperature: 37°C
  Growth strain: DH5alpha
  Copy number: High Copy
Gene/Insert
  Gene/Insert name: GCaMP6m (alt names: GCaMP3-T302L R303P M378G K379S D380Y T381R S383T R392G; GCaMP3 variant 629)
  Species: R. norvegicus (rat), G. gallus (chicken); A. victoria (jellyfish)
  Insert size (bp): 1353
  Promoter: CMV
  Tag / fusion protein: 6xHis (N terminal on insert); T7 epitope (N terminal on insert); Xpress tag (N terminal on insert)
  Cloning method: Restriction Enzyme; 5′ cloning site BglII (not destroyed); 3′ cloning site NotI (not destroyed)
  Sequencing primers: 5′ CMV Forward; 3′ SV40pA-R
Terms and licenses: Academic/Nonprofit Terms; Industry Terms: Not Available to Industry
How to cite: pGP-CMV-GCaMP6m was a gift from Douglas Kim & GENIE Project (Addgene plasmid # 40754 ; http://n2t.net/addgene:40754 ; RRID:Addgene_40754)
