[The description below was written by a language model from this plasmid's Addgene catalogue record and pLannotate feature annotations shown in this document.]
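Description:
pGP-CMV-GCaMP6m is a 5,308 bp mammalian expression plasmid built on the Clontech pEGFP-N1 backbone, designed to express the genetically encoded calcium indicator GCaMP6m in transfected mammalian cells. It is maintained in E. coli at high copy through a ColE1/pUC-type origin and also carries an f1 phage origin. A single NeoR/KanR gene (Tn5 aminoglycoside phosphotransferase) serves for selection in both hosts. A bacterial bla-type promoter drives it to give kanamycin resistance in bacteria, while the adjacent SV40 enhancer/early promoter, paired with an HSV TK polyadenylation signal, drives it in mammalian cells to allow G418 selection of stable lines.

The payload is a 1,353 bp GCaMP6m coding sequence cloned between BglII and NotI sites, both retained. It sits downstream of the human CMV immediate early enhancer and promoter and is followed by the SV40 poly(A) signal. GCaMP6m is a derivative of GCaMP3 (variant 629) carrying a set of point substitutions. Its mixed origin from jellyfish, chicken and rat reflects the GCaMP architecture, in which a circularly permuted GFP is flanked by a myosin light chain kinase M13 peptide and calmodulin, so that calcium binding increases fluorescence. The insert carries N-terminal 6xHis, T7 epitope and Xpress tags.

The short annotations for SV40 large T antigen, ble and the bGH poly(A) signal are only fragments. They are most likely residual backbone sequence or annotation matches rather than functional elements. The record gives the purpose as mammalian expression of an ultrasensitive protein calcium sensor, developed for imaging neuronal activity.
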