Features (pLannotate 1.2.2; 14 found; start..end, strand, type, name):
     61..364     +  enhancer       CMV enhancer: human cytomegalovirus immediate early enhancer
    365..568     +  promoter       CMV promoter: human cytomegalovirus (CMV) immediate early promoter
    591..616     +  misc_feature   MCS (fragment): multiple cloning site
    622..1974    +  CDS            GCaMP6m: improved fluorescent protein-based calcium sensor (Chen et al., 2013)
   1990..2073    +  CDS            large T antigen (fragment): large T antigen from SV40 (simian virus 40)
   2096..2217    +  polyA_signal   SV40 poly(A) signal: SV40 polyadenylation signal
   2251..2679    -  rep_origin     f1 ori (sequence partly withheld): f1 bacteriophage origin of replication; arrow indicates direction of (+) strand synthesis
   2706..2810    +  promoter       AmpR promoter: bla
   2812..3169    +  promoter       SV40 promoter: SV40 enhancer and early promoter
   3204..3998    +  CDS            NeoR/KanR: aminoglycoside phosphotransferase from Tn5; aph(3')-II (or nptII); confers resistance to neomycin, kanamycin, and G418 (Geneticin®)
   4019..4171    +  CDS            ble (fragment): BLE_KLEPN - Experimental evidence at protein level: Swiss-Prot protein existence level 1. Binding protein with a strong affinity to the bleomycin family of antibiotics. Binds to CL990; an antimitotic-antibiotic compound. From Klebsiella pneumoniae.
   4230..4277    +  polyA_signal   HSV TK poly(A) signal: herpes simplex virus thymidine kinase polyadenylation signal (Cole and Stacy, 1985)
   4368..4384    -  polyA_signal   bGH poly(A) signal (fragment): bovine growth hormone polyadenylation signal
   4606..5194    +  rep_origin     ori: high-copy-number ColE1/pMB1/pBR322/pUC origin of replication
>Addgene plasmid #40754 | pGP-CMV-GCaMP6m | depositor full sequence | sequence record 53531 | pGP-CMV-GCaMP6m sequence 5308 bps
TAGTTATTAATAGTAATCAATTACGGGGTCATTAGTTCATAGCCCATATATGGAGTTCCGCGTTACATAA
CTTACGGTAAATGGCCCGCCTGGCTGACCGCCCAACGACCCCCGCCCATTGACGTCAATAATGACGTATG
TTCCCATAGTAACGCCAATAGGGACTTTCCATTGACGTCAATGGGTGGAGTATTTACGGTAAACTGCCCA
CTTGGCAGTACATCAAGTGTATCATATGCCAAGTACGCCCCCTATTGACGTCAATGACGGTAAATGGCCC
GCCTGGCATTATGCCCAGTACATGACCTTATGGGACTTTCCTACTTGGCAGTACATCTACGTATTAGTCA
TCGCTATTACCATGGTGATGCGGTTTTGGCAGTACATCAATGGGCGTGGATAGCGGTTTGACTCACGGGG
ATTTCCAAGTCTCCACCCCATTGACGTCAATGGGAGTTTGTTTTGGCACCAAAATCAACGGGACTTTCCA
AAATGTCGTAACAACTCCGCCCCATTGACGCAAATGGGCGGTAGGCGTGTACGGTGGGAGGTCTATATAA
GCAGAGCTGGTTTAGTGAACCGTCAGATCCGCTAGCGCTACCGGACTCAGATCTCGCCACCATGGGTTCT
CATCATCATCATCATCATGGTATGGCTAGCATGACTGGTGGACAGCAAATGGGTCGGGATCTGTACGACG
ATGACGATAAGGATCTCGCCACCATGGTCGACTCATCACGTCGTAAGTGGAATAAGACAGGTCACGCAGT
CAGAGCTATAGGTCGGCTGAGCTCACTCGAGAACGTCTATATCAAGGCCGACAAGCAGAAGAACGGCATC
AAGGCGAACTTCAAGATCCGCCACAACATCGAGGACGGCGGCGTGCAGCTCGCCTACCACTACCAGCAGA
ACACCCCCATCGGCGACGGCCCCGTGCTGCTGCCCGACAACCACTACCTGAGCGTGCAGTCCAAACTTTC
GAAAGACCCCAACGAGAAGCGCGATCACATGGTCCTGCTGGAGTTCGTGACCGCCGCCGGGATCACTCTC
GGCATGGACGAGCTGTACAAGGGCGGTACCGGAGGGAGCATGGTGAGCAAGGGCGAGGAGCTGTTCACCG
GGGTGGTGCCCATCCTGGTCGAGCTGGACGGCGACGTAAACGGCCACAAGTTCAGCGTGTCCGGCGAGGG
TGAGGGCGATGCCACCTACGGCAAGCTGACCCTGAAGTTCATCTGCACCACCGGCAAGCTGCCCGTGCCC
TGGCCCACCCTCGTGACCACCCTGACCTACGGCGTGCAGTGCTTCAGCCGCTACCCCGACCACATGAAGC
AGCACGACTTCTTCAAGTCCGCCATGCCCGAAGGCTACATCCAGGAGCGCACCATCTTCTTCAAGGACGA
CGGCAACTACAAGACCCGCGCCGAGGTGAAGTTCGAGGGCGACACCCTGGTGAACCGCATCGAGCTGAAG
GGCATCGACTTCAAGGAGGACGGCAACATCCTGGGGCACAAGCTGGAGTACAACCTGCCGGACCAACTGA
CTGAAGAGCAGATCGCAGAATTTAAAGAGGCTTTCTCCCTATTTGACAAGGACGGGGATGGGACAATAAC
AACCAAGGAGCTGGGGACGGTGATGCGGTCTCTGGGGCAGAACCCCACAGAAGCAGAGCTGCAGGACATG
ATCAATGAAGTAGATGCCGACGGTGACGGCACAATCGACTTCCCTGAGTTCCTGACAATGATGGCAAGAA
AAGGGAGCTACAGGGACACGGAAGAAGAAATTAGAGAAGCGTTCGGTGTGTTTGATAAGGATGGCAATGG
CTACATCAGTGCAGCAGAGCTTCGCCACGTGATGACAAACCTTGGAGAGAAGTTAACAGATGAAGAGGTT
GATGAAATGATCAGGGAAGCAGACATCGATGGGGATGGTCAGGTAAACTACGAAGAGTTTGTACAAATGA
TGACAGCGAAGTGAGCGGCCGCGACTCTAGATCATAATCAGCCATACCACATTTGTAGAGGTTTTACTTG
CTTTAAAAAACCTCCCACACCTCCCCCTGAACCTGAAACATAAAATGAATGCAATTGTTGTTGTTAACTT
GTTTATTGCAGCTTATAATGGTTACAAATAAAGCAATAGCATCACAAATTTCACAAATAAAGCATTTTTT
TCACTGCATTCTAGTTGTGGTTTGTCCAAACTCATCAATGTATCTTAAGGCGTAAATTGTAAGCGTTAAT
ATTTTGTTAAAATTCGCGTTAAATTTTTGTTAAATCAGCTCATTTTTTAACCAATAGGCCGAAATCGGCA
AAATCCCTTATAAATCAAAAGAATAGACCGAGATAGGGT
[37 nt withheld, positions 2350-2386]
AAAGAACGTGGACTCCAACGTCAAAGG
[49 nt withheld, positions 2414-2462]
T
[91 nt withheld, positions 2464-2554]
G
[124 nt withheld, positions 2556-2679]
CAGGTGGCACTTTTCGGGGAAATGTGCGCGGAACCCCTATTTGTTTATTTTTCTAAATACATTCAAATAT
GTATCCGCTCATGAGACAATAACCCTGATAAATGCTTCAATAATATTGAAAAAGGAAGAGTCCTGAGGCG
GAAAGAACCAGCTGTGGAATGTGTGTCAGTTAGGGTGTGGAAAGTCCCCAGGCTCCCCAGCAGGCAGAAG
TATGCAAAGCATGCATCTCAATTAGTCAGCAACCAGGTGTGGAAAGTCCCCAGGCTCCCCAGCAGGCAGA
AGTATGCAAAGCATGCATCTCAATTAGTCAGCAACCATAGTCCCGCCCCTAACTCCGCCCATCCCGCCCC
TAACTCCGCCCAGTTCCGCCCATTCTCCGCCCCATGGCTGACTAATTTTTTTTATTTATGCAGAGGCCGA
GGCCGCCTCGGCCTCTGAGCTATTCCAGAAGTAGTGAGGAGGCTTTTTTGGAGGCCTAGGCTTTTGCAAA
GATCGATCAAGAGACAGGATGAGGATCGTTTCGCATGATTGAACAAGATGGATTGCACGCAGGTTCTCCG
GCCGCTTGGGTGGAGAGGCTATTCGGCTATGACTGGGCACAACAGACAATCGGCTGCTCTGATGCCGCCG
TGTTCCGGCTGTCAGCGCAGGGGCGCCCGGTTCTTTTTGTCAAGACCGACCTGTCCGGTGCCCTGAATGA
ACTGCAAGACGAGGCAGCGCGGCTATCGTGGCTGGCCACGACGGGCGTTCCTTGCGCAGCTGTGCTCGAC
GTTGTCACTGAAGCGGGAAGGGACTGGCTGCTATTGGGCGAAGTGCCGGGGCAGGATCTCCTGTCATCTC
ACCTTGCTCCTGCCGAGAAAGTATCCATCATGGCTGATGCAATGCGGCGGCTGCATACGCTTGATCCGGC
TACCTGCCCATTCGACCACCAAGCGAAACATCGCATCGAGCGAGCACGTACTCGGATGGAAGCCGGTCTT
GTCGATCAGGATGATCTGGACGAAGAGCATCAGGGGCTCGCGCCAGCCGAACTGTTCGCCAGGCTCAAGG
CGAGCATGCCCGACGGCGAGGATCTCGTCGTGACCCATGGCGATGCCTGCTTGCCGAATATCATGGTGGA
AAATGGCCGCTTTTCTGGATTCATCGACTGTGGCCGGCTGGGTGTGGCGGACCGCTATCAGGACATAGCG
TTGGCTACCCGTGATATTGCTGAAGAGCTTGGCGGCGAATGGGCTGACCGCTTCCTCGTGCTTTACGGTA
TCGCCGCTCCCGATTCGCAGCGCATCGCCTTCTATCGCCTTCTTGACGAGTTCTTCTGAGCGGGACTCTG
GGGTTCGAAATGACCGACCAAGCGACGCCCAACCTGCCATCACGAGATTTCGATTCCACCGCCGCCTTCT
ATGAAAGGTTGGGCTTCGGAATCGTTTTCCGGGACGCCGGCTGGATGATCCTCCAGCGCGGGGATCTCAT
GCTGGAGTTCTTCGCCCACCCTAGGGGGAGGCTAACTGAAACACGGAAGGAGACAATACCGGAAGGAACC
CGCGCTATGACGGCAATAAAAAGACAGAATAAAACGCACGGTGTTGGGTCGTTTGTTCATAAACGCGGGG
TTCGGTCCCAGGGCTGGCACTCTGTCGATACCCCACCGAGACCCCATTGGGGCCAATACGCCCGCGTTTC
TTCCTTTTCCCCACCCCACCCCCCAAGTTCGGGTGAAGGCCCAGGGCTCGCAGCCAACGTCGGGGCGGCA
GGCCCTGCCATAGCCTCAGGTTACTCATATATACTTTAGATTGATTTAAAACTTCATTTTTAATTTAAAA
GGATCTAGGTGAAGATCCTTTTTGATAATCTCATGACCAAAATCCCTTAACGTGAGTTTTCGTTCCACTG
AGCGTCAGACCCCGTAGAAAAGATCAAAGGATCTTCTTGAGATCCTTTTTTTCTGCGCGTAATCTGCTGC
TTGCAAACAAAAAAACCACCGCTACCAGCGGTGGTTTGTTTGCCGGATCAAGAGCTACCAACTCTTTTTC
CGAAGGTAACTGGCTTCAGCAGAGCGCAGATACCAAATACTGTCCTTCTAGTGTAGCCGTAGTTAGGCCA
CCACTTCAAGAACTCTGTAGCACCGCCTACATACCTCGCTCTGCTAATCCTGTTACCAGTGGCTGCTGCC
AGTGGCGATAAGTCGTGTCTTACCGGGTTGGACTCAAGACGATAGTTACCGGATAAGGCGCAGCGGTCGG
GCTGAACGGGGGGTTCGTGCACACAGCCCAGCTTGGAGCGAACGACCTACACCGAACTGAGATACCTACA
GCGTGAGCTATGAGAAAGCGCCACGCTTCCCGAAGGGAGAAAGGCGGACAGGTATCCGGTAAGCGGCAGG
GTCGGAACAGGAGAGCGCACGAGGGAGCTTCCAGGGGGAAACGCCTGGTATCTTTATAGTCCTGTCGGGT
TTCGCCACCTCTGACTTGAGCGTCGATTTTTGTGATGCTCGTCAGGGGGGCGGAGCCTATGGAAAAACGC
CAGCAACGCGGCCTTTTTACGGTTCCTGGCCTTTTGCTGGCCTTTTGCTCACATGTTCTTTCCTGCGTTA
TCCCCTGATTCTGTGGATAACCGTATTACCGCCATGCAT
