>Addgene plasmid #40754 | pGP-CMV-GCaMP6m | addgene partial sequence | sequence record 55108 | SV40pA-R 5'-GAAATTTGTGATGCTATTGC-3'
TAACAACAACAATTGCATTCATTTTATGTTTCAGGTTCAGGGGGAGGTGTGGGAGGTTTTTTAAAGCAAG
TAAAACCTCTACAAATGTGGTATGGCTGATTATGATCTAGAGTCGCGGCCGCTCACTTCGCTGTCATCAT
TTGTACAAACTCTTCGTAGTTTACCTGACCATCCCCATCGATGTCTGCTTCCCTGATCATTTCATCAACC
TCTTCATCTGTTAACTTCTCTCCAAGGTTTGTCATCACGTGGCGAAGCTCTGCTGCACTGATGTAGCCAT
TGCCATCCTTATCAAACACACCGAACGCTTCTCTAATTTCTTCTTCCGTGTCCCTGTAGCTCCCTTTTCT
TGCCATCATTGTCAGGAACTCAGGGAAGTCGATTGTGCCGTCACCGTCGGCATCTACTTCATTGATCATG
TCCTGCAGCTCTGCTTCTGTGGGGTTCTGCCCCAGAGACCGCATCACCGTCCCCAGCTCCTTGGTTGTTA
TTGTCCCATCCCCGTCCTTGTCAAATAGGGAGAAAGCCTCTTTAAATTCTGCGATCTGCTCTTCAGTCAG
TTGGTCCGGCAGGTTGTACTCCAGCTTGTGCCCCAGGATGTTGCCGTCCTCCTTGAAGTCGATGCCCTTC
AGCTCGATGCGGTTCACCAGGGTGTCGCCCTCGAACTTCACCTCGGCGCGGGTCTTGTAGTTGCCGTCGT
CCTTGAAGAAGATGGTGCGCTCCTGGATGTAGCCTTCGGGCATGGCGGACTTGAAGAAGTCGTGCTGCTT
CATGTGGTCGGGGTAGCGGCTGAAGCACTGCACGCCG
