>Addgene plasmid #40754 | pGP-CMV-GCaMP6m | addgene partial sequence | sequence record 60456 | EGFP-C 5'-CATGGTCCTGCTGGAGTTCGTG-3'
CTCTCGGCATGGACGAGCTGTACAAGGGCGGTACCGGAGGGAGCATGGTGAGCAAGGGCGAGGAGCTGTT
CACCGGGGTGGTGCCCATCCTGGTCGAGCTGGACGGCGACGTAAACGGCCACAAGTTCAGCGTGTCCGGC
GAGGGTGAGGGCGATGCCACCTACGGCAAGCTGACCCTGAAGTTCATCTGCACCACCGGCAAGCTGCCCG
TGCCCTGGCCCACCCTCGTGACCACCCTGACCTACGGCGTGCAGTGCTTCAGCCGCTACCCCGACCACAT
GAAGCAGCACGACTTCTTCAAGTCCGCCATGCCCGAAGGCTACATCCAGGAGCGCACCATCTTCTTCAAG
GACGACGGCAACTACAAGACCCGCGCCGAGGTGAAGTTCGAGGGCGACACCCTGGTGAACCGCATCGAGC
TGAAGGGCATCGACTTCAAGGAGGACGGCAACATCCTGGGGCACAAGCTGGAGTACAACCTGCCGGACCA
ACTGACTGAAGAGCAGATCGCAGAATTTAAAGAGGCTTTCTCCCTATTTGACAAGGACGGGGATGGGACA
ATAACAACCAAGGAGCTGGGGACGGTGATGCGGTCTCTGGGGCAGAACCCCACAGAAGCAGAGCTGCAGG
ACATGATCAATGAAGTAGATGCCGACGGTGACGGCACAATCGACTTCCCTGAGTTCCTGACAATGATGGC
AAGAAAAGGGAGCTACAGGGACACGGAAGAAGAAATTAGAGAAGCGTTCGGTGTGTTTGATAAGGATGGC
AATGGCTACATCAGTGCAGCAGAGCTTCGCCACGTGATGACAAACCTTGGAGAGAAGTTAACAGATGAAG
AGGTTGATGAAATGATCAGGGAAGCAGACATCGATGGGGATGGTCAGGTAAACTACGAAGAGTTTGTACA
AATGATGACAGCGAAGTGAGCGGCCGCGACTCTAGATCATAATCAGCCATACCACATTTGTA
