>Addgene plasmid #40754 | pGP-CMV-GCaMP6m | addgene partial sequence | sequence record 62261 | SV40-pA-R
TTATAAGCTGCAATAAACAAGTTAACAACAACAATTGCATTCATTTTATGTTTCAGGTTCAGGGGGAGGT
GTGGGAGGTTTTTTAAAGCAAGTAAAACCTCTACAAATGTGGTATGGCTGATTATGATCTAGAGTCGCGG
CCGCTCACTTCGCTGTCATCATTTGTACAAACTCTTCGTAGTTTACCTGACCATCCCCATCGATGTCTGC
TTCCCTGATCATTTCATCAACCTCTTCATCTGTTAACTTCTCTCCAAGGTTTGTCATCACGTGGCGAAGC
TCTGCTGCACTGATGTAGCCATTGCCATCCTTATCAAACACACCGAACGCTTCTCTAATTTCTTCTTCCG
TGTCCCTGTAGCTCCCTTTTCTTGCCATCATTGTCAGGAACTCAGGGAAGTCGATTGTGCCGTCACCGTC
GGCATCTACTTCATTGATCATGTCCTGCAGCTCTGCTTCTGTGGGGTTCTGCCCCAGAGACCGCATCACC
GTCCCCAGCTCCTTGGTTGTTATTGTCCCATCCCCGTCCTTGTCAAATAGGGAGAAAGCCTCTTTAAATT
CTGCGATCTGCTCTTCAGTCAGTTGGTCCGGCAGGTTGTACTCCAGCTTGTGCCCCAGGATGTTGCCGTC
CTCCTTGAAGTCGATGCCCTTCAGCTCGATGCGGTTCACCAGGGTGTCGCCCTCGAACTTCACCTCGGCG
CGGGTCTTGTAGTTGCCGTCGTCCTTGAAGAAGATGGTGCGCTCCTGGATGTAGCCTTCGGGCATGGCGG
ACTTGAAGAAGTCGTGCTGCTTCATGTGGTCGGGGTAGCGGCTGAAGCACTGCACGCCGTAGGTCAGGGT
GGTCACGAGGGTGGGCCAGGGCACGGGCAGCTTGCCGGTGGTGCAGATGAACTTCAGGGTCAGCTTGCCG
TAGGTGGCATCGCCCTCACCCTCGCCGGACACGCTGAACTTGTGGCCGTTTACGTCGCCGTCCAGCTCGA
CCAGGATGGGCACCACCCC
