>Addgene plasmid #40754 | pGP-CMV-GCaMP6m | addgene partial sequence | sequence record 160963 | CMV-F 5'-CGCAAATGGGCGGTAGGCGTG-3'
CTATATAAGCAGAGCTGGTTTAGTGAACCGTCAGATCCGCTAGCGCTACCGGACTCAGATCTCGCCACCA
TGGGTTCTCATCATCATCATCATCATGGTATGGCTAGCATGACTGGTGGACAGCAAATGGGTCGGGATCT
GTACGACGATGACGATAAGGATCTCGCCACCATGGTCGACTCATCACGTCGTAAGTGGAATAAGACAGGT
CACGCAGTCAGAGCTATAGGTCGGCTGAGCTCACTCGAGAACGTCTATATCAAGGCCGACAAGCAGAAGA
ACGGCATCAAGGCGAACTTCAAGATCCGCCACAACATCGAGGACGGCGGCGTGCAGCTCGCCTACCACTA
CCAGCAGAACACCCCCATCGGCGACGGCCCCGTGCTGCTGCCCGACAACCACTACCTGAGCGTGCAGTCC
AAACTTTCGAAAGACCCCAACGAGAAGCGCGATCACATGGTCCTGCTGGAGTTCGTGACCGCCGCCGGGA
TCACTCTCGGCATGGACGAGCTGTACAAGGGCGGTACCGGAGGGAGCATGGTGAGCAAGGGCGAGGAGCT
GTTCACCGGGGTGGTGCCCATCCTGGTCGAGCTGGACGGCGACGTAAACGGCCACAAGTTCAGCGTGTCC
GGCGAGGGTGAGGGCGATGCCACCTACGGCAAGCTGACCCTGAAGTTCATCTGCACCACCGGCAAGCTGC
CCGTGCCCTGGCCCACCCTCGTGACCACCCTGACCTACGGCGTGCAGTGCTTCAGCCGCTACCCCGACCA
CATGAAGCAGCACGACTTCTTCAAGTCCGCCATGCCCGAAGGCTACATCCAGGAGCGCACCATCTTCTTC
AAGGACGACGGCAACTACAAGACCCGCGCCGAGGTGAAGTTCGAGGGCGACACCCTGGTGAACCGCATCG
AGCTGAAGGGCATCGACTTCAAGGAGGACGGCAACATCCTGGGGCACAAGCTGGAGTACAACCTGCCGGA
CCAACTGACTGAAGAGCAGATCGCAGAATTTAAAGAGGCTTTCTCCCTATTTGACAAGGACGGGGATGGG
ACAATAACAACCA
